Addgene plasmid #193268: CABE-T3.153
Purpose: Expression of CABE-T3.153 base editor in mammalian cells, CMV promoter
Depositing lab: Nicole Gaudelli. Depositing organization: Beam Therapeutics. Publication: Improved cytosine base editors generated from TadA variants. Lam DK, Feliciano PR, Arif A, Bohnuud T, Fernandez TP, Gehrke JM, Grayson P, Lee KD, Ortega MA, Sawyer C, Schwaegerle ND, Peraro L, Young L, Lee SJ, Ciaramella G, Gaudelli NM. Nat Biotechnol. 2023 Jan 9. doi: 10.1038/s41587-022-01611-9. PubMed 36624149.
Backbone
  Vector backbone: CMV/pBR322
  Vector type: Mammalian Expression
Growth in bacteria
  Bacterial resistance: Ampicillin, 100 μg/mL
  Growth temperature: 37°C
  Growth strain: DH5alpha
  Copy number: High Copy
Gene/Insert
  Gene/Insert name: CABE-T3.153
  Species: Other
  Mutation: D10A (Cas9), TadA mutations within
  Promoter: CMV
  Cloning method: Ligation Independent Cloning
Terms and licenses: Academic/Nonprofit Terms; Industry Terms: Not Available to Industry
How to cite: CABE-T3.153 was a gift from Nicole Gaudelli (Addgene plasmid # 193268 ; http://n2t.net/addgene:193268 ; RRID:Addgene_193268)
