[The description below was written by a language model from this plasmid's Addgene catalogue record and pLannotate feature annotations shown in this document.]
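Description:
CABE-T3.153 is a mammalian expression plasmid of about 8.7 kb, built on a CMV/pBR322-type backbone, that encodes a base editor of the same name. It is maintained in E. coli through a high-copy ColE1/pUC-family origin and selected with ampicillin via the β-lactamase gene and its native promoter. The backbone also carries short remnants of lac regulatory elements, a lacI fragment, a pBR322 bom fragment and small SV40 promoter and polylinker fragments. These appear to be cloning vestiges rather than functional parts, and no mammalian selection marker is annotated.

The payload is a single fusion open reading frame driven by the human cytomegalovirus immediate-early enhancer and promoter and terminated by the bovine growth hormone polyadenylation signal. A T7 promoter just upstream of the coding region could support in vitro transcription. The fusion begins with a TadA-derived deaminase domain. The annotation software matches it to TadA*(7.10), but the catalogue entry notes additional TadA mutations that the record does not list. Next comes Streptococcus pyogenes Cas9, annotated as two contiguous segments and carrying D10A. The record lists only this Cas9 mutation, which is consistent with a nickase rather than a fully inactive enzyme. A uracil glycosylase inhibitor (UGI) from Bacillus phage PBS2 follows. About 400 nt between the UGI and the polyA signal are unannotated, so further C-terminal elements may be present.

UGI blocks excision of uracil produced by cytosine deamination, which fits the associated work on cytosine base editors engineered from TadA variants. The plasmid is intended for transient expression of the editor in mammalian cells. It contains no annotated guide RNA cassette, so a guide would have to be supplied separately.
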