Features (pLannotate 1.2.2; 18 found; start..end, strand, type, name):
    103..482     +  enhancer       CMV enhancer: human cytomegalovirus immediate early enhancer
    483..686     +  promoter       CMV promoter: human cytomegalovirus (CMV) immediate early promoter
    728..746     +  promoter       T7 promoter: promoter for bacteriophage T7 RNA polymerase
    763..1260    +  CDS            TadA*(7.10): DNA adenosine deaminase evolved from the E. coli tRNA adenosine deaminase TadA (Gaudelli et al., 2017)
   1357..2958    +  CDS            dCas9(N): N-terminal portion of catalytically inactive Streptococcus pyogenes dCas9 carrying the D10A mutation (Zetsche et al., 2015)
   2959..5453    +  CDS            Cas9(C) (fragment): C-terminal portion of Streptococcus pyogenes Cas9 (Zetsche et al., 2015)
   5488..5736    +  CDS            UGI: UNGI_BPPB2 - Experimental evidence at protein level: Swiss-Prot protein existence level 1. This protein binds specifically and reversibly to the host uracil-DNA glycosylase, preventing removal of uracil residues from PBS2 DNA by the host uracil-excision repair system. From Bacillus phage PBS2 (Bacteriophage PBS2).
   6157..6381    +  polyA_signal   bGH poly(A) signal: bovine growth hormone polyadenylation signal
   6385..6406    +  promoter       SV40 promoter (fragment): SV40 enhancer and early promoter
   6411..6427    +  misc_feature   MCS (fragment): pBluescript multiple cloning site
   6476..6492    -  protein_bind   lac operator: The lac repressor binds to the lac operator to inhibit transcription in E. coli. This inhibition can be relieved by adding lactose or isopropyl-β-D-thiogalactopyranoside (IPTG). lac repressor encoded by lacI
   6500..6530    -  promoter       lac promoter: promoter for the E. coli lac operon
   6545..6566    -  protein_bind   CAP binding site: CAP binding activates transcription in the presence of cAMP. E. coli catabolite activator protein
   6579..6671    -  CDS            lacI (fragment): lac repressor; lacI; The lac repressor binds to the lac operator to inhibit transcription in E. coli. This inhibition can be relieved by adding lactose or isopropyl-β-D-thiogalactopyranoside (IPTG).
   6854..7442    -  rep_origin     ori: high-copy-number ColE1/pMB1/pBR322/pUC origin of replication
   7613..8473    -  CDS            AmpR: β-lactamase; bla; confers resistance to ampicillin, carbenicillin, and related antibiotics
   8474..8578    -  promoter       AmpR promoter: bla
   8649..8693    -  misc_feature   bom (fragment): basis of mobility region from pBR322
>Addgene plasmid #193268 | CABE-T3.153 | addgene full sequence | sequence record 379836 | Addgene NGS Result
AAGCTACAACAAGGCAAGGCTTGACCGACAATTGCATGAAGAATCTGCTTAGGGTTAGGCGTTTTGCGCT
GCTTCGCGATGTACGGGCCAGATATACGCGTTGACATTGATTATTGACTAGTTATTAATAGTAATCAATT
ACGGGGTCATTAGTTCATAGCCCATATATGGAGTTCCGCGTTACATAACTTACGGTAAATGGCCCGCCTG
GCTGACCGCCCAACGACCCCCGCCCATTGACGTCAATAATGACGTATGTTCCCATAGTAACGCCAATAGG
GACTTTCCATTGACGTCAATGGGTGGAGTATTTACGGTAAACTGCCCACTTGGCAGTACATCAAGTGTAT
CATATGCCAAGTACGCCCCCTATTGACGTCAATGACGGTAAATGGCCCGCCTGGCATTATGCCCAGTACA
TGACCTTATGGGACTTTCCTACTTGGCAGTACATCTACGTATTAGTCATCGCTATTACCATGGTGATGCG
GTTTTGGCAGTACATCAATGGGCGTGGATAGCGGTTTGACTCACGGGGATTTCCAAGTCTCCACCCCATT
GACGTCAATGGGAGTTTGTTTTGGCACCAAAATCAACGGGACTTTCCAAAATGTCGTAACAACTCCGCCC
CATTGACGCAAATGGGCGGTAGGCGTGTACGGTGGGAGGTCTATATAAGCAGAGCTGGTTTAGTGAACCG
TCAGATCCGCTAGAGATCCGCGGCCGCTAATACGACTCACTATAGGGAGAGCCGCCACCATGTCCGAAGT
CGAGTTTTCCCATGAGTACTGGATGAGACACGCATTGACTCTCGCAAAGAGGGCTCGAGATGAACGCCAC
GTGCCCGTGGGGGCAGTACTCGTGCTCAACAATCGCGTAATCGGCGAAGGTTGGAATAGGGCAAAGGGAC
TCCACGACCCCACTGCACATGCGGAAATCATGGCCCTTCGACAGGGAGGGCTTGTGATGCAGAATTATCG
ACTTTATGATGCGACGCTGTACACCACGTTTGAACCTTGCGTAATGTGCGCGGGAGCTATGATTCACTCC
CGCATTGGACGAGTTGTATTCGGTGTTCGCAACGCCAAGACGGGTGCCGCAATGTCACTGATGGACGTGC
TGCATCATCCAGGCATGAACCACCGGGTAGAAATCACAGAAGGCATATTGGCGGACGAATGTGAGGCGCT
GTTGTGTCGTTTTTTTCGCATGCCCAGGCGGGTCTTTAACGCCCAGAAAAAAGCACAATCCTCTACTGAC
TCTGGTGGTTCTTCTGGTGGTTCTAGCGGCAGCGAGACTCCCGGGACCTCAGAGTCCGCCACACCCGAAA
GTTCTGGTGGTTCTTCTGGTGGTTCTGACAAGAAGTACAGCATCGGCCTGGCCATCGGCACCAACTCTGT
GGGCTGGGCCGTGATCACCGACGAGTACAAGGTGCCCAGCAAGAAATTCAAGGTGCTGGGCAACACCGAC
CGGCACAGCATCAAGAAGAACCTGATCGGAGCCCTGCTGTTCGACAGCGGCGAAACAGCCGAGGCCACCC
GGCTGAAGAGAACCGCCAGAAGAAGATACACCAGACGGAAGAACCGGATCTGCTATCTGCAAGAGATCTT
CAGCAACGAGATGGCCAAGGTGGACGACAGCTTCTTCCACAGACTGGAAGAGTCCTTCCTGGTGGAAGAG
GATAAGAAGCACGAGCGGCACCCCATCTTCGGCAACATCGTGGACGAGGTGGCCTACCACGAGAAGTACC
CCACCATCTACCACCTGAGAAAGAAACTGGTGGACAGCACCGACAAGGCCGACCTGCGGCTGATCTATCT
GGCCCTGGCCCACATGATCAAGTTCCGGGGCCACTTCCTGATCGAGGGCGACCTGAACCCCGACAACAGC
GACGTGGACAAGCTGTTCATCCAGCTGGTGCAGACCTACAACCAGCTGTTCGAGGAAAACCCCATCAACG
CCAGCGGCGTGGACGCCAAGGCCATCCTGTCTGCCAGACTGAGCAAGAGCAGACGGCTGGAAAATCTGAT
CGCCCAGCTGCCCGGCGAGAAGAAGAATGGCCTGTTCGGAAACCTGATTGCCCTGAGCCTGGGCCTGACC
CCCAACTTCAAGAGCAACTTCGACCTGGCCGAGGATGCCAAACTGCAGCTGAGCAAGGACACCTACGACG
ACGACCTGGACAACCTGCTGGCCCAGATCGGCGACCAGTACGCCGACCTGTTTCTGGCCGCCAAGAACCT
GTCCGACGCCATCCTGCTGAGCGACATCCTGAGAGTGAACACCGAGATCACCAAGGCCCCCCTGAGCGCC
TCTATGATCAAGAGATACGACGAGCACCACCAGGACCTGACCCTGCTGAAAGCTCTCGTGCGGCAGCAGC
TGCCTGAGAAGTACAAAGAGATTTTCTTCGACCAGAGCAAGAACGGCTACGCCGGCTACATTGACGGCGG
AGCCAGCCAGGAAGAGTTCTACAAGTTCATCAAGCCCATCCTGGAAAAGATGGACGGCACCGAGGAACTG
CTCGTGAAGCTGAACAGAGAGGACCTGCTGCGGAAGCAGCGGACCTTCGACAACGGCAGCATCCCCCACC
AGATCCACCTGGGAGAGCTGCACGCCATTCTGCGGCGGCAGGAAGATTTTTACCCATTCCTGAAGGACAA
CCGGGAAAAGATCGAGAAGATCCTGACCTTCCGCATCCCCTACTACGTGGGCCCTCTGGCCAGGGGAAAC
AGCAGATTCGCCTGGATGACCAGAAAGAGCGAGGAAACCATCACCCCCTGGAACTTCGAGGAAGTGGTGG
ACAAGGGCGCTTCCGCCCAGAGCTTCATCGAGCGGATGACCAACTTCGATAAGAACCTGCCCAACGAGAA
GGTGCTGCCCAAGCACAGCCTGCTGTACGAGTACTTCACCGTGTATAACGAGCTGACCAAAGTGAAATAC
GTGACCGAGGGAATGAGAAAGCCCGCCTTCCTGAGCGGCGAGCAGAAAAAGGCCATCGTGGACCTGCTGT
TCAAGACCAACCGGAAAGTGACCGTGAAGCAGCTGAAAGAGGACTACTTCAAGAAAATCGAGTGCTTCGA
CTCCGTGGAAATCTCCGGCGTGGAAGATCGGTTCAACGCCTCCCTGGGCACATACCACGATCTGCTGAAA
ATTATCAAGGACAAGGACTTCCTGGACAATGAGGAAAACGAGGACATTCTGGAAGATATCGTGCTGACCC
TGACACTGTTTGAGGACAGAGAGATGATCGAGGAACGGCTGAAAACCTATGCCCACCTGTTCGACGACAA
AGTGATGAAGCAGCTGAAGCGGCGGAGATACACCGGCTGGGGCAGGCTGAGCCGGAAGCTGATCAACGGC
ATCCGGGACAAGCAGTCCGGCAAGACAATCCTGGATTTCCTGAAGTCCGACGGCTTCGCCAACAGAAACT
TCATGCAGCTGATCCACGACGACAGCCTGACCTTTAAAGAGGACATCCAGAAAGCCCAGGTGTCCGGCCA
GGGCGATAGCCTGCACGAGCACATTGCCAATCTGGCCGGCAGCCCCGCCATTAAGAAGGGCATCCTGCAG
ACAGTGAAGGTGGTGGACGAGCTCGTGAAAGTGATGGGCCGGCACAAGCCCGAGAACATCGTGATCGAAA
TGGCCAGAGAGAACCAGACCACCCAGAAGGGACAGAAGAACAGCCGCGAGAGAATGAAGCGGATCGAAGA
GGGCATCAAAGAGCTGGGCAGCCAGATCCTGAAAGAACACCCCGTGGAAAACACCCAGCTGCAGAACGAG
AAGCTGTACCTGTACTACCTGCAGAATGGGCGGGATATGTACGTGGACCAGGAACTGGACATCAACCGGC
TGTCCGACTACGATGTGGACCATATCGTGCCTCAGAGCTTTCTGAAGGACGACTCCATCGACAACAAGGT
GCTGACCAGAAGCGACAAGAACCGGGGCAAGAGCGACAACGTGCCCTCCGAAGAGGTCGTGAAGAAGATG
AAGAACTACTGGCGGCAGCTGCTGAACGCCAAGCTGATTACCCAGAGAAAGTTCGACAATCTGACCAAGG
CCGAGAGAGGCGGCCTGAGCGAACTGGATAAGGCCGGCTTCATCAAGAGACAGCTGGTGGAAACCCGGCA
GATCACAAAGCACGTGGCACAGATCCTGGACTCCCGGATGAACACTAAGTACGACGAGAATGACAAGCTG
ATCCGGGAAGTGAAAGTGATCACCCTGAAGTCCAAGCTGGTGTCCGATTTCCGGAAGGATTTCCAGTTTT
ACAAAGTGCGCGAGATCAACAACTACCACCACGCCCACGACGCCTACCTGAACGCCGTCGTGGGAACCGC
CCTGATCAAAAAGTACCCTAAGCTGGAAAGCGAGTTCGTGTACGGCGACTACAAGGTGTACGACGTGCGG
AAGATGATCGCCAAGAGCGAGCAGGAAATCGGCAAGGCTACCGCCAAGTACTTCTTCTACAGCAACATCA
TGAACTTTTTCAAGACCGAGATTACCCTGGCCAACGGCGAGATCCGGAAGCGGCCTCTGATCGAGACAAA
CGGCGAAACCGGGGAGATCGTGTGGGATAAGGGCCGGGATTTTGCCACCGTGCGGAAAGTGCTGAGCATG
CCCCAAGTGAATATCGTGAAAAAGACCGAGGTGCAGACAGGCGGCTTCAGCAAAGAGTCTATCCTGCCCA
AGAGGAACAGCGATAAGCTGATCGCCAGAAAGAAGGACTGGGACCCTAAGAAGTACGGCGGCTTCGACAG
CCCCACCGTGGCCTATTCTGTGCTGGTGGTGGCCAAAGTGGAAAAGGGCAAGTCCAAGAAACTGAAGAGT
GTGAAAGAGCTGCTGGGGATCACCATCATGGAAAGAAGCAGCTTCGAGAAGAATCCCATCGACTTTCTGG
AAGCCAAGGGCTACAAAGAAGTGAAAAAGGACCTGATCATCAAGCTGCCTAAGTACTCCCTGTTCGAGCT
GGAAAACGGCCGGAAGAGAATGCTGGCCTCTGCCGGCGAACTGCAGAAGGGAAACGAACTGGCCCTGCCC
TCCAAATATGTGAACTTCCTGTACCTGGCCAGCCACTATGAGAAGCTGAAGGGCTCCCCCGAGGATAATG
AGCAGAAACAGCTGTTTGTGGAACAGCACAAGCACTACCTGGACGAGATCATCGAGCAGATCAGCGAGTT
CTCCAAGAGAGTGATCCTGGCCGACGCTAATCTGGACAAAGTGCTGTCCGCCTACAACAAGCACCGGGAT
AAGCCCATCAGAGAGCAGGCCGAGAATATCATCCACCTGTTTACCCTGACCAATCTGGGAGCCCCTGCCG
CCTTCAAGTACTTTGACACCACCATCGACCGGAAGAGGTACACCAGCACCAAAGAGGTGCTGGACGCCAC
CCTGATCCACCAGAGCATCACCGGCCTGTACGAGACACGGATCGACCTGTCTCAGCTGGGAGGTGACTCT
GGTGGAAGCGGAGGATCTGGCGGCAGCACCAATCTGAGCGACATCATCGAGAAAGAGACAGGCAAGCAGC
TGGTCATCCAAGAGTCCATCCTGATGCTGCCTGAAGAGGTGGAAGAAGTGATCGGCAACAAGCCCGAGTC
CGACATCCTGGTGCACACCGCCTACGATGAGAGCACCGACGAGAACGTGATGCTGCTGACCTCTGACGCC
CCTGAGTACAAGCCTTGGGCTCTCGTGATCCAGGACAGCAACGGCGAGAACAAGATCAAGATGCTGAGCG
GCGGCTCTGGTGGCTCTGGCGGATCTACAAACCTGTCCGATATTATTGAGAAAGAAACCGGGAAACAGCT
CGTGATTCAAGAGTCTATTTTCATGCTCCCGGAAGAAGTCGAGGAAGTCATTGGAAACAAGCCTGAGAGC
GATATTCTGGTCCATACAGCCTACGACGAGTCTACCGATGAGAATGTCATGCTCCTCACCAGCGACGCTC
CCGAGTATAAGCCATGGGCACTTGTCATTCAGGACTCCAATGGGGAAAACAAAATCAAAATGCTCCCAAA
GAAAAAACGCAAGGTGGAGGGAGCTGATAAGCGCACCGCCGATGGTTCCGAGTTCGAAAGCCCCAAGAAG
AAGAGGAAAGTCTAACCGGTCATCATCACCATCACCATTGAGTTTAAACCCGCTGATCAGCCTCGACTGT
GCCTTCTAGTTGCCAGCCATCTGTTGTTTGCCCCTCCCCCGTGCCTTCCTTGACCCTGGAAGGTGCCACT
CCCACTGTCCTTTCCTAATAAAATGAGGAAATTGCATCGCATTGTCTGAGTAGGTGTCATTCTATTCTGG
GGGGTGGGGTGGGGCAGGACAGCAAGGGGGAGGATTGGGAAGACAATAGCAGGCATGCTGGGGATGCGGT
GGGCTCTATGGCTTCTGAGGCGGAAAGAACCAGCTGGGGCTCGATACCGTCGACCTCTAGCTAGAGCTTG
GCGTAATCATGGTCATAGCTGTTTCCTGTGTGAAATTGTTATCCGCTCACAATTCCACACAACATACGAG
CCGGAAGCATAAAGTGTAAAGCCTAGGGTGCCTAATGAGTGAGCTAACTCACATTAATTGCGTTGCGCTC
ACTGCCCGCTTTCCAGTCGGGAAACCTGTCGTGCCAGCTGCATTAATGAATCGGCCAACGCGCGGGGAGA
GGCGGTTTGCGTATTGGGCGCTCTTCCGCTTCCTCGCTCACTGACTCGCTGCGCTCGGTCGTTCGGCTGC
GGCGAGCGGTATCAGCTCACTCAAAGGCGGTAATACGGTTATCCACAGAATCAGGGGATAACGCAGGAAA
GAACATGTGAGCAAAAGGCCAGCAAAAGGCCAGGAACCGTAAAAAGGCCGCGTTGCTGGCGTTTTTCCAT
AGGCTCCGCCCCCCTGACGAGCATCACAAAAATCGACGCTCAAGTCAGAGGTGGCGAAACCCGACAGGAC
TATAAAGATACCAGGCGTTTCCCCCTGGAAGCTCCCTCGTGCGCTCTCCTGTTCCGACCCTGCCGCTTAC
CGGATACCTGTCCGCCTTTCTCCCTTCGGGAAGCGTGGCGCTTTCTCATAGCTCACGCTGTAGGTATCTC
AGTTCGGTGTAGGTCGTTCGCTCCAAGCTGGGCTGTGTGCACGAACCCCCCGTTCAGCCCGACCGCTGCG
CCTTATCCGGTAACTATCGTCTTGAGTCCAACCCGGTAAGACACGACTTATCGCCACTGGCAGCAGCCAC
TGGTAACAGGATTAGCAGAGCGAGGTATGTAGGCGGTGCTACAGAGTTCTTGAAGTGGTGGCCTAACTAC
GGCTACACTAGAAGAACAGTATTTGGTATCTGCGCTCTGCTGAAGCCAGTTACCTTCGGAAAAAGAGTTG
GTAGCTCTTGATCCGGCAAACAAACCACCGCTGGTAGCGGTGGTTTTTTTGTTTGCAAGCAGCAGATTAC
GCGCAGAAAAAAAGGATCTCAAGAAGATCCTTTGATCTTTTCTACGGGGTCTGACGCTCAGTGGAACGAA
AACTCACGTTAAGGGATTTTGGTCATGAGATTATCAAAAAGGATCTTCACCTAGATCCTTTTAAATTAAA
AATGAAGTTTTAAATCAATCTAAAGTATATATGAGTAAACTTGGTCTGACAGTTACCAATGCTTAATCAG
TGAGGCACCTATCTCAGCGATCTGTCTATTTCGTTCATCCATAGTTGCCTGACTCCCCGTCGTGTAGATA
ACTACGATACGGGAGGGCTTACCATCTGGCCCCAGTGCTGCAATGATACCGCGAGACCCACGCTCACCGG
CTCCAGATTTATCAGCAATAAACCAGCCAGCCGGAAGGGCCGAGCGCAGAAGTGGTCCTGCAACTTTATC
CGCCTCCATCCAGTCTATTAATTGTTGCCGGGAAGCTAGAGTAAGTAGTTCGCCAGTTAATAGTTTGCGC
AACGTTGTTGCCATTGCTACAGGCATCGTGGTGTCACGCTCGTCGTTTGGTATGGCTTCATTCAGCTCCG
GTTCCCAACGATCAAGGCGAGTTACATGATCCCCCATGTTGTGCAAAAAAGCGGTTAGCTCCTTCGGTCC
TCCGATCGTTGTCAGAAGTAAGTTGGCCGCAGTGTTATCACTCATGGTTATGGCAGCACTGCATAATTCT
CTTACTGTCATGCCATCCGTAAGATGCTTTTCTGTGACTGGTGAGTACTCAACCAAGTCATTCTGAGAAT
AGTGTATGCGGCGACCGAGTTGCTCTTGCCCGGCGTCAATACGGGATAATACCGCGCCACATAGCAGAAC
TTTAAAAGTGCTCATCATTGGAAAACGTTCTTCGGGGCGAAAACTCTCAAGGATCTTACCGCTGTTGAGA
TCCAGTTCGATGTAACCCACTCGTGCACCCAACTGATCTTCAGCATCTTTTACTTTCACCAGCGTTTCTG
GGTGAGCAAAAACAGGAAGGCAAAATGCCGCAAAAAAGGGAATAAGGGCGACACGGAAATGTTGAATACT
CATACTCTTCCTTTTTCAATATTATTGAAGCATTTATCAGGGTTATTGTCTCATGAGCGGATACATATTT
GAATGTATTTAGAAAAATAAACAAATAGGGGTTCCGCGCACATTTCCCCGAAAAGTGCCACCTGACGTCG
ACGGATCGGGAGATCGATCTCCCGATCCCCTAGGGTCGACTCTCAGTACAATCTGCTCTGATGCCGCATA
GTTAAGCCAGTATCTGCTCCCTGCTTGTGTGTTGGAGGTCGCTGAGTAGTGCGCGAGCAAAATTT
